Addgene plasmid #32189: pTALEN_v2 (NI)
Depositing lab: Feng Zhang. Depositing organization: Broad Institute. Publication: A transcription activator-like effector toolbox for genome engineering. Sanjana NE, Cong L, Zhou Y, Cunniff MM, Feng G, Zhang F. Nat Protoc. 2012 Jan 5;7(1):171-92. doi: 10.1038/nprot.2011.431. PubMed 22222791.
Backbone
  Vector backbone: pCMV
  Vector type: Mammalian Expression
Growth in bacteria
  Bacterial resistance: Chloramphenicol and Ampicillin, 25 & 100 μg/mL
  Growth temperature: 37°C
  Growth strain: ccdB Survival
  Copy number: High Copy
Gene/Insert
  Gene/Insert name: TALE Nuclease, NI for 0.5 repeat
Terms and licenses: Academic/Nonprofit Terms; Industry Terms: Not Available to Industry
How to cite: pTALEN_v2 (NI) was a gift from Feng Zhang (Addgene plasmid # 32189 ; http://n2t.net/addgene:32189 ; RRID:Addgene_32189)
