[The description below was written by a language model from this plasmid's Addgene catalogue record.]
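Description:
pTALEN_v2 (NI) is a mammalian expression plasmid built on a pCMV backbone that serves as a destination (cloning backbone) vector for assembling custom TALE nucleases. The recorded insert is a TALE nuclease scaffold in which the final 0.5 repeat carries the NI repeat-variable diresidue; in the standard TALE code, NI specifies adenine, so this version of the backbone would be chosen when the last base of the intended target site is an A. TALE nucleases generally consist of a programmable TALE DNA-binding domain fused to a nuclease catalytic domain (classically FokI) and act as pairs that bind flanking half-sites to introduce a double-strand break, although the record itself does not list the nuclease domain, nuclear localisation signals, tags or other individual features.

The plasmid is maintained at high copy in bacteria under dual chloramphenicol and ampicillin selection and is propagated in a ccdB-resistant strain. That combination indicates the presence of a ccdB negative-selection cassette, typically paired with a chloramphenicol marker, occupying the position where the user's assembled repeat array is inserted. Replacing the cassette with a repeat array removes the toxic gene, so correct clones can be recovered in ordinary cloning strains. The backbone name implies a CMV promoter driving expression in mammalian cells, but no feature table is provided to confirm the promoter, polyadenylation signal or origin of replication. The construct belongs to a TALE toolbox for genome engineering and is used to build site-specific nucleases for targeted genome editing in mammalian cells.
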