>Addgene plasmid #32189 | pTALEN_v2 (NI) | addgene partial sequence | sequence record 62973 | CMV-F
CTATATAAGCAGAGCTCTCTGGCTAACTAGAGAACCCACTGCTTACTGGCTTATCGAAATTAATACGACT
CACTATAGGGGCCACCATGGACTATAAGGACCACGACGGAGACTACAAGGATCATGATATTGATTACAAA
GACGATGACGATAAGATGGCCCCAAAGAAGAAGCGGAAGGTCGGTATCCACGGAGTCCCAGCAGCCGTAG
ATTTGAGAACTTTGGGATATTCACAGCAGCAGCAGGAAAAGATCAAGCCCAAAGTGAGGTCGACAGTCGC
GCAGCATCACGAAGCGCTGGTGGGTCATGGGTTTACACATGCCCACATCGTAGCCTTGTCGCAGCACCCT
GCAGCCCTTGGCACGGTCGCCGTCAAGTACCAGGACATGATTGCGGCGTTGCCGGAAGCCACACATGAGG
CGATCGTCGGTGTGGGGAAACAGTGGAGCGGAGCCCGAGCGCTTGAGGCCCTGTTGACGGTCGCGGGAGA
GCTGAGAGGGCCTCCCCTTCAGCTGGACACGGGCCAGTTGCTGAAGATCGCGAAGCGGGGAGGAGTCACG
GCGGTCGAGGCGGTGCACGCGTGGCGCAATGCGCTCACGGGAGCACCCCTCAACCTGACAGAGACCGCGG
CCGCATTAGGCACCCCAGGCTTTACACTTTATGCTTCCGGCTCGTATAATGTGTGGATTTTGAGTTAGGA
TCCGTCGAGATTTTCAGGAGCTAAGGAAGCTAAAATGGAGAAAAAAATCACTGGATATACCACCGTTGAT
ATATCCCAATGGCATCGTAAAGAACATTTTGAGGCATTTCAGTCAGTTGCTCAATGTACCTATAACCAGA
CCGTTCAGCTGGATATTACGGCCTTTTTAAAGACCGTAAAGAAAAATAAGCACAAGTTTTATCCGGCCTT
TATTCACATTCTTGCCCGCCTGATGAATGCTCATCCGGAATTCCGTA
