>Addgene plasmid #32189 | pTALEN_v2 (NI) | addgene partial sequence | sequence record 62974 | ccdB-Fwd 5'-GCATGATGACCACCGATATG-3'
GGTCTCCGTTATCGGGGAAGAAGTGGCTGATCTCAGCCACCGCGAAAATGACATCAAAAACGCCATTAAC
CTGATGTTCTGGGGAATATAAATGTCAGGCTCCCTTATACACAGCCAGTCTGCAGGTCGACGGTCTCGAC
TCACGCCTGAGCAGGTAGTGGCTATTGCATCCAACATCGGGGGCAGACCCGCACTGGAGTCAATCGTGGC
CCAGCTTTCGAGGCCGGACCCCGCGCTGGCCGCACTCACTAATGATCATCTTGTAGCGCTGGCCTGCCTC
GGCGGACGACCCGCCTTGGATGCGGTGAAGAAGGGGCTCCCGCACGCGCCTGCATTGATTAAGCGGACCA
ACAGAAGGATTCCCGAGAGGACATCACATCGAGTGGCAGGTTCCCAACTCGTGAAGAGTGAACTTGAGGA
GAAAAAGTCGGAGCTGCGGCACAAATTGAAATACGTACCGCATGAATACATCGAACTTATCGAAATTGCT
AGGAACTCGACTCAAGACAGAATCCTTGAGATGAAGGTAATGGAGTTCTTTATGAAGGTTTATGGATACC
GAGGGAAGCATCTCGGTGGATCACGAAAACCCGACGGAGCAATCTATACGGTGGGGAGCCCGATTGATTA
CGGAGTGATCGTCGACACGAAAGCCTACAGCGGTGGGTACAATCTTCCCATCGGGCAGGCAGATGAGATG
CAACGTTATGTCGAAGAAAATCAGACCAGGAACAAACACATCAATCCAAATGAGTGGTGGAAAGTGTATC
CTTCATCAGTGACCGAGTTTAAGTTTTTGTTTGTCTCTGGGCATTTCAAAGGCAACTATAAGGCCCAGCT
CACACGGTTGAATCACATTACGAACTGCAATGGTGCGGTTTTGTCCGTAGAGGAACTGCTCATTGGTGGA
GAAATGATCAAAGCGGGAACTCTGACACTGGAAGAAGTCAGA
