>Addgene plasmid #32189 | pTALEN_v2 (NI) | addgene partial sequence | sequence record 62977 | CAT-F 5'-GTTTGTGATGGCTTCCATGTC-3'
TAATGAATTACAACAGTACTGCGATGAGTGGCAGGGCGGGGCGTAAAGATCTGGATCCGGCTTACTAAAA
GCCAGATAACAGTATGCGTATTTGCGCGCTGATTTTTGCGGTATAAGAATATATACTGATATGTATACCC
GAAGTATGTCAAAAAGAGGTATGCTATGAAGCAGCGTATTACAGTGACAGTTGACAGCGACAGCTATCAG
TTGCTCAAGGCATATATGATGTCAATATCTCCGGTCTGGTAAGCACAACCATGCAGAATGAAGCCCGTCG
TCTGCGTGCCGAACGCTGGAAAGCGGAAAATCAGGAAGGGATGGCTGAGGTCGCCCGGTTTATTGAAATG
AACGGCTCTTTTGCTGACGAGAACAGGGGCTGGTGAAATGCAGTTTAAGGTTTACACCTATAAAAGAGAG
AGCCGTTATCGTCTGTTTGTGGATGTACAGAGTGATATTATTGACACGCCCGGGCGACGGATGGTGATCC
CCCTGGCCAGTGCACGTCTGCTGTCAGATAAAGTCTCCCGTGAACTTTACCCGGTGGTGCATATCGGGGA
TGAAAGCTGGCGCATGATGACCACCGATATGGCCAGTGTGCCGGTCTCCGTTATCGGGGAAGAAGTGGCT
GATCTCAGCCACCGCGAAAATGACATCAAAAACGCCATTAACCTGATGTTCTGGGGAATATAAATGTCAG
GCTCCCTTATACACAGCCAGTCTGCAGGTCGACGGTCTCGACTCACGCCTGAGCAGGTAGTGGCTATTGC
ATCCAACATCGGGGGCAGACCCGCACTGGAGTCAATCGTGGCCCAGCTTTCGAGGCCGGACCCCGCGCTG
GCCGCACTCACTAATGATCATCTTGTAGCGCTGGCCTGCCTCGGCGGACGACCCGCCTTGGATGCGGTGA
AGAAGGGGCTCCCGCACGCGCCTGCATTGATTAAGCGGACCAACAGAAGGATTCCCGAGAGGACAT
