LOCUS       Exported 7961 bp ds-DNA circular SYN 12-MAY-2021
DEFINITION  synthetic circular DNA
ACCESSION   .
VERSION     .
KEYWORDS    pTALEN_v2 (NI)
SOURCE      synthetic DNA construct
  ORGANISM  synthetic DNA construct
REFERENCE   1 (bases 1 to 7961)
  AUTHORS   Sanjana NE, Cong L, Zhou Y, Cunniff MM, Feng G, Zhang F
  TITLE     A transcription activator-like effector toolbox for genome
            engineering.
  JOURNAL   Nat Protoc. 2012 Jan 5;7(1):171-92. doi: 10.1038/nprot.2011.431.
  PUBMED    22222791
REFERENCE   2 (bases 1 to 7961)
  AUTHORS   .
  TITLE     Direct Submission
  JOURNAL   Exported May 12, 2021 from SnapGene Server 1.1.58
            http://www.snapgene.com
FEATURES             Location/Qualifiers
     source          1..7961
                     /organism="synthetic DNA construct"
                     /mol_type="other DNA"
     rep_origin      86..674
                     /direction=RIGHT
                     /label=ori
                     /note="high-copy-number ColE1/pMB1/pBR322/pUC origin of
                     replication"
     primer_bind     575..594
                     /label=pBR322ori-F
                     /note="pBR322 origin, forward primer"
     primer_bind     828..845
                     /label=L4440
                     /note="L4440 vector, forward primer"
     primer_bind     943..960
                     /label=M13 Forward
                     /note="In lacZ gene. Also called M13-F20 or M13 (-21)
                     Forward"
     primer_bind     944..960
                     /label=M13 fwd
                     /note="common sequencing primer, one of multiple similar
                     variants"
     protein_bind    1416..1432
                     /label=lac operator
                     /bound_moiety="lac repressor encoded by lacI"
                     /note="The lac repressor binds to the lac operator to
                     inhibit transcription in E. coli. This inhibition can be
                     relieved by adding lactose or
                     isopropyl-beta-D-thiogalactopyranoside (IPTG)."
     enhancer        1459..1838
                     /label=CMV enhancer
                     /note="human cytomegalovirus immediate early enhancer"
     promoter        1839..2042
                     /label=CMV promoter
                     /note="human cytomegalovirus (CMV) immediate early
                     promoter"
     primer_bind     1993..2013
                     /label=CMV-F
                     /note="Human CMV immediate early promoter, forward primer"
     primer_bind     2087..2106
                     /label=T7
                     /note="T7 promoter, forward primer"
     promoter        2087..2105
                     /label=T7 promoter
                     /note="promoter for bacteriophage T7 RNA polymerase"
     regulatory      2107..2116
                     /regulatory_class="other"
                     /note="vertebrate consensus sequence for strong initiation
                     of translation (Kozak, 1987)"
     CDS             2116..2181
                     /codon_start=1
                     /product="three tandem FLAG(R) epitope tags, followed by an
                     enterokinase cleavage site"
                     /label=3xFLAG
                     /translation="DYKDHDGDYKDHDIDYKDDDDK"
     CDS             2188..2208
                     /codon_start=1
                     /product="nuclear localization signal of SV40 (simian virus
                     40) large T antigen"
                     /label=SV40 NLS
                     /translation="PKKKRKV"
     promoter        2677..2707
                     /label=lac UV5 promoter
                     /note="E. coli lac promoter with an ""up"" mutation"
     CDS             2761..3420
                     /codon_start=1
                     /gene="cat"
                     /product="chloramphenicol acetyltransferase"
                     /label=CmR
                     /note="confers resistance to chloramphenicol"
                     /translation="MEKKITGYTTVDISQWHRKEHFEAFQSVAQCTYNQTVQLDITAFL
                     KTVKKNKHKFYPAFIHILARLMNAHPEFRMAMKDGELVIWDSVHPCYTVFHEQTETFSS
                     LWSEYHDDFRQFLHIYSQDVACYGENLAYFPKGFIENMFFVSANPWVSFTSFDLNVANM
                     DNFFAPVFTMGKYYTQGDKVLMPLAIQVHHAVCDGFHVGRMLNELQQYCDEWQGGA"
     primer_bind     complement(2827..2846)
                     /label=CAT-R
                     /note="Chloramphenicol resistance gene, reverse primer"
     CDS             3762..4067
                     /codon_start=1
                     /gene="ccdB"
                     /product="CcdB, a bacterial toxin that poisons DNA gyrase"
                     /label=ccdB
                     /note="Plasmids containing the ccdB gene cannot be
                     propagated in standard E. coli strains."
                     /translation="MQFKVYTYKRESRYRLFVDVQSDIIDTPGRRMVIPLASARLLSDK
                     VSRELYPVVHIGDESWRMMTTDMASVPVSVIGEEVADLSHRENDIKNAINLMFWGI"
     primer_bind     3946..3965
                     /label=ccdB-fwd
                     /note="ccdB gene, forward primer"
     CDS             4371..4958
                     /codon_start=1
                     /product="nonspecific DNA cleavage domain of the FokI
                     endonuclease (Li et al., 1992)"
                     /label=FokI cleavage domain
                     /note="must dimerize to be catalytically active"
                     /translation="QLVKSELEEKKSELRHKLKYVPHEYIELIEIARNSTQDRILEMKV
                     MEFFMKVYGYRGKHLGGSRKPDGAIYTVGSPIDYGVIVDTKAYSGGYNLPIGQADEMQR
                     YVEENQTRNKHINPNEWWKVYPSSVTEFKFLFVSGHFKGNYKAQLTRLNHITNCNGAVL
                     SVEELLIGGEMIKAGTLTLEEVRRKFNNGEINF"
     primer_bind     complement(4976..4993)
                     /label=BGH-rev
                     /note="Bovine growth hormone terminator, reverse primer.
                     Also called BGH reverse"
     polyA_signal    4982..5093
                     /label=bGH poly(A) signal
                     /note="bovine growth hormone polyadenylation signal"
     primer_bind     complement(5211..5231)
                     /label=pBABE 3'
                     /note="SV40 enhancer, reverse primer for pBABE vectors"
     promoter        5216..5545
                     /label=SV40 promoter
                     /note="SV40 enhancer and early promoter"
     rep_origin      5396..5531
                     /label=SV40 ori
                     /note="SV40 origin of replication"
     primer_bind     5458..5477
                     /label=SV40pro-F
                     /note="SV40 promoter/origin, forward primer"
     CDS             5594..6619
                     /codon_start=1
                     /gene="aph(4)-Ia"
                     /product="aminoglycoside phosphotransferase from E. coli"
                     /label=HygR
                     /note="confers resistance to hygromycin"
                     /translation="MKKPELTATSVEKFLIEKFDSVSDLMQLSEGEESRAFSFDVGGRG
                     YVLRVNSCADGFYKDRYVYRHFASAALPIPEVLDIGEFSESLTYCISRRAQGVTLQDLP
                     ETELPAVLQPVAEAMDAIAAADLSQTSGFGPFGPQGIGQYTTWRDFICAIADPHVYHWQ
                     TVMDDTVSASVAQALDELMLWAEDCPEVRHLVHADFGSNNVLTDNGRITAVIDWSEAMF
                     GDSQYEVANIFFWRPWLACMEQQTRYFERRHPELAGSPRLRAYMLRIGLDQLYQSLVDG
                     NFDDAAWAQGRCDAIVRSGAGTVGRTQIARRSAAVWTDGCVEVLADSGNRRPSTRPRAK
                     E"
     polyA_signal    6749..6870
                     /label=SV40 poly(A) signal
                     /note="SV40 polyadenylation signal"
     primer_bind     complement(6786..6805)
                     /label=SV40pA-R
                     /note="SV40 polyA, reverse primer"
     primer_bind     6840..6859
                     /label=EBV-rev
                     /note="SV40 polyA terminator, reverse primer"
     CDS             complement(6923..7783)
                     /codon_start=1
                     /gene="bla"
                     /product="beta-lactamase"
                     /label=AmpR
                     /note="confers resistance to ampicillin, carbenicillin, and
                     related antibiotics"
                     /translation="MSIQHFRVALIPFFAAFCLPVFAHPETLVKVKDAEDQLGARVGYI
                     ELDLNSGKILESFRPEERFPMMSTFKVLLCGAVLSRIDAGQEQLGRRIHYSQNDLVEYS
                     PVTEKHLTDGMTVRELCSAAITMSDNTAANLLLTTIGGPKELTAFLHNMGDHVTRLDRW
                     EPELNEAIPNDERDTTMPVAMATTLRKLLTGELLTLASRQQLIDWMEADKVAGPLLRSA
                     LPAGWFIADKSGAGERGSRGIIAALGPDGKPSRIVVIYTTGSQATMDERNRQIAEIGAS
                     LIKHW"
     primer_bind     7546..7565
                     /label=Amp-R
                     /note="Ampicillin resistance gene, reverse primer"
     promoter        complement(7784..7875)
                     /gene="bla"
                     /label=AmpR promoter
     primer_bind     7917..7936
                     /label=Kan-R
                     /note="Kanamycin resistance gene, reverse primer"
     primer_bind     7942..7961
                     /label=pENTR-R
                     /note="pENTR vectors, reverse primer"
ORIGIN
        1 ctcatgacca aaatccctta acgtgagtta cgcgcgcgtc gttccactga gcgtcagacc
       61 ccgtagaaaa gatcaaagga tcttcttgag atcctttttt tctgcgcgta atctgctgct
      121 tgcaaacaaa aaaaccaccg ctaccagcgg tggtttgttt gccggatcaa gagctaccaa
      181 ctctttttcc gaaggtaact ggcttcagca gagcgcagat accaaatact gttcttctag
      241 tgtagccgta gttagcccac cacttcaaga actctgtagc accgcctaca tacctcgctc
      301 tgctaatcct gttaccagtg gctgctgcca gtggcgataa gtcgtgtctt accgggttgg
      361 actcaagacg atagttaccg gataaggcgc agcggtcggg ctgaacgggg ggttcgtgca
      421 cacagcccag cttggagcga acgacctaca ccgaactgag atacctacag cgtgagctat
      481 gagaaagcgc cacgcttccc gaagggagaa aggcggacag gtatccggta agcggcaggg
      541 tcggaacagg agagcgcacg agggagcttc cagggggaaa cgcctggtat ctttatagtc
      601 ctgtcgggtt tcgccacctc tgacttgagc gtcgattttt gtgatgctcg tcaggggggc
      661 ggagcctatg gaaaaacgcc agcaacgcgg cctttttacg gttcctggcc ttttgctggc
      721 cttttgctca catgttcttt cctgcgttat cccctgattc tgtggataac cgtattaccg
      781 cctttgagtg agctgatacc gctcgccgca gccgaacgac cgagcgcagc gagtcagtga
      841 gcgaggaagc ggaaggcgag agtagggaac tgccaggcat caaactaagc agaaggcccc
      901 tgacggatgg cctttttgcg tttctacaaa ctctttctgt gttgtaaaac gacggccagt
      961 cttaagctcg ggccccctgg gcggttctga taacgagtaa tcgttaatcc gcaaataacg
     1021 taaaaacccg cttcggcggg tttttttatg gggggagttt agggaaagag catttgtcag
     1081 aatatttaag ggcgcctgtc actttgcttg atatatgaga attatttaac cttataaatg
     1141 agaaaaaagc aacgcacttt aaataagata cgttgctttt tcgattgatg aacacctata
     1201 attaaactat tcatctatta tttatgattt tttgtatata caatatttct agtttgttaa
     1261 agagaattaa gaaaataaat ctcgaaaata ataaagggaa aatcagtttt tgatatcaaa
     1321 attatacatg tcaacgataa tacaaaatat aatacaaact ataagatgtt atcagtattt
     1381 attatcattt agaataaatt ttgtgtcgcc cttaattgtg agcggataac aattacgagc
     1441 ttcatgcaca gtggcgttga cattgattat tgactagtta ttaatagtaa tcaattacgg
     1501 ggtcattagt tcatagccca tatatggagt tccgcgttac ataacttacg gtaaatggcc
     1561 cgcctggctg accgcccaac gacccccgcc cattgacgtc aataatgacg tatgttccca
     1621 tagtaacgcc aatagggact ttccattgac gtcaatgggt ggagtattta cggtaaactg
     1681 cccacttggc agtacatcaa gtgtatcata tgccaagtac gccccctatt gacgtcaatg
     1741 acggtaaatg gcccgcctgg cattatgccc agtacatgac cttatgggac tttcctactt
     1801 ggcagtacat ctacgtatta gtcatcgcta ttaccatggt gatgcggttt tggcagtaca
     1861 tcaatgggcg tggatagcgg tttgactcac ggggatttcc aagtctccac cccattgacg
     1921 tcaatgggag tttgttttgg caccaaaatc aacgggactt tccaaaatgt cgtaacaact
     1981 ccgccccatt gacgcaaatg ggcggtaggc gtgtacggtg ggaggtctat ataagcagag
     2041 ctctctggct aactagagaa cccactgctt actggcttat cgaaattaat acgactcact
     2101 ataggggcca ccatggacta taaggaccac gacggagact acaaggatca tgatattgat
     2161 tacaaagacg atgacgataa gatggcccca aagaagaagc ggaaggtcgg tatccacgga
     2221 gtcccagcag ccgtagattt gagaactttg ggatattcac agcagcagca ggaaaagatc
     2281 aagcccaaag tgaggtcgac agtcgcgcag catcacgaag cgctggtggg tcatgggttt
     2341 acacatgccc acatcgtagc cttgtcgcag caccctgcag cccttggcac ggtcgccgtc
     2401 aagtaccagg acatgattgc ggcgttgccg gaagccacac atgaggcgat cgtcggtgtg
     2461 gggaaacagt ggagcggagc ccgagcgctt gaggccctgt tgacggtcgc gggagagctg
     2521 agagggcctc cccttcagct ggacacgggc cagttgctga agatcgcgaa gcggggagga
     2581 gtcacggcgg tcgaggcggt gcacgcgtgg cgcaatgcgc tcacgggagc acccctcaac
     2641 ctgacagaga ccgcggccgc attaggcacc ccaggcttta cactttatgc ttccggctcg
     2701 tataatgtgt ggattttgag ttaggatccg tcgagatttt caggagctaa ggaagctaaa
     2761 atggagaaaa aaatcactgg atataccacc gttgatatat cccaatggca tcgtaaagaa
     2821 cattttgagg catttcagtc agttgctcaa tgtacctata accagaccgt tcagctggat
     2881 attacggcct ttttaaagac cgtaaagaaa aataagcaca agttttatcc ggcctttatt
     2941 cacattcttg cccgcctgat gaatgctcat ccggaattcc gtatggcaat gaaagacggt
     3001 gagctggtga tatgggatag tgttcaccct tgttacaccg ttttccatga gcaaactgaa
     3061 acgttttcat cgctctggag tgaataccac gacgatttcc ggcagtttct acacatatat
     3121 tcgcaagatg tggcgtgtta cggtgaaaac ctggcctatt tccctaaagg gtttattgag
     3181 aatatgtttt tcgtctcagc caatccctgg gtgagtttca ccagttttga tttaaacgtg
     3241 gccaatatgg acaacttctt cgcccccgtt ttcaccatgg gcaaatatta tacgcaaggc
     3301 gacaaggtgc tgatgccgct ggcgattcag gttcatcatg ccgtttgtga tggcttccat
     3361 gtcggcagaa tgcttaatga attacaacag tactgcgatg agtggcaggg cggggcgtaa
     3421 agatctggat ccggcttact aaaagccaga taacagtatg cgtatttgcg cgctgatttt
     3481 tgcggtataa gaatatatac tgatatgtat acccgaagta tgtcaaaaag aggtatgcta
     3541 tgaagcagcg tattacagtg acagttgaca gcgacagcta tcagttgctc aaggcatata
     3601 tgatgtcaat atctccggtc tggtaagcac aaccatgcag aatgaagccc gtcgtctgcg
     3661 tgccgaacgc tggaaagcgg aaaatcagga agggatggct gaggtcgccc ggtttattga
     3721 aatgaacggc tcttttgctg acgagaacag gggctggtga aatgcagttt aaggtttaca
     3781 cctataaaag agagagccgt tatcgtctgt ttgtggatgt acagagtgat attattgaca
     3841 cgcccgggcg acggatggtg atccccctgg ccagtgcacg tctgctgtca gataaagtct
     3901 cccgtgaact ttacccggtg gtgcatatcg gggatgaaag ctggcgcatg atgaccaccg
     3961 atatggccag tgtgccggtc tccgttatcg gggaagaagt ggctgatctc agccaccgcg
     4021 aaaatgacat caaaaacgcc attaacctga tgttctgggg aatataaatg tcaggctccc
     4081 ttatacacag ccagtctgca ggtcgacggt ctcgactcac gcctgagcag gtagtggcta
     4141 ttgcatccaa catcgggggc agacccgcac tggagtcaat cgtggcccag ctttcgaggc
     4201 cggaccccgc gctggccgca ctcactaatg atcatcttgt agcgctggcc tgcctcggcg
     4261 gacgacccgc cttggatgcg gtgaagaagg ggctcccgca cgcgcctgca ttgattaagc
     4321 ggaccaacag aaggattccc gagaggacat cacatcgagt ggcaggttcc caactcgtga
     4381 agagtgaact tgaggagaaa aagtcggagc tgcggcacaa attgaaatac gtaccgcatg
     4441 aatacatcga acttatcgaa attgctagga actcgactca agacagaatc cttgagatga
     4501 aggtaatgga gttctttatg aaggtttatg gataccgagg gaagcatctc ggtggatcac
     4561 gaaaacccga cggagcaatc tatacggtgg ggagcccgat tgattacgga gtgatcgtcg
     4621 acacgaaagc ctacagcggt gggtacaatc ttcccatcgg gcaggcagat gagatgcaac
     4681 gttatgtcga agaaaatcag accaggaaca aacacatcaa tccaaatgag tggtggaaag
     4741 tgtatccttc atcagtgacc gagtttaagt ttttgtttgt ctctgggcat ttcaaaggca
     4801 actataaggc ccagctcaca cggttgaatc acattacgaa ctgcaatggt gcggttttgt
     4861 ccgtagagga actgctcatt ggtggagaaa tgatcaaagc gggaactctg acactggaag
     4921 aagtcagacg caagtttaac aatggcgaga tcaatttccg ctcataaaaa atcagcctcg
     4981 actgtgcctt ctagttgcca gccatctgtt gtttgcccct cccccgtgcc ttccttgacc
     5041 ctggaaggtg ccactcccac tgtcctttcc taataaaatg aggaaattgc atcacaacac
     5101 tcaaccctat ctcggtctat tcttttgatt tataagggat tttgccgatt tcggcctatt
     5161 ggttaaaaaa tgagctgatt taacaaaaat ttaacgcgaa ttaattctgt ggaatgtgtg
     5221 tcagttaggg tgtggaaagt ccccaggctc cccagcaggc agaagtatgc aaagcatgca
     5281 tctcaattag tcagcaacca ggtgtggaaa gtccccaggc tccccagcag gcagaagtat
     5341 gcaaagcatg catctcaatt agtcagcaac catagtcccg cccctaactc cgcccatccc
     5401 gcccctaact ccgcccagtt ccgcccattc tccgccccat ggctgactaa ttttttttat
     5461 ttatgcagag gccgaggccg cctctgcctc tgagctattc cagaagtagt gaggaggctt
     5521 ttttggaggc ctaggctttt gcaaaaagct cccgggagct tgtatatcca ttttcggatc
     5581 tgatcagcac gtgatgaaaa agcctgaact caccgcgacg tctgtcgaga agtttctgat
     5641 cgaaaagttc gacagcgtct ccgacctgat gcagctctcg gagggcgaag aatctcgtgc
     5701 tttcagcttc gatgtaggag ggcgtggata tgtcctgcgg gtaaatagct gcgccgatgg
     5761 tttctacaaa gatcgttatg tttatcggca ctttgcatcg gccgcgctcc cgattccgga
     5821 agtgcttgac attggggaat tcagcgagag cctgacctat tgcatctccc gccgtgcaca
     5881 gggtgtcacg ttgcaagacc tgcctgaaac cgaactgccc gctgttctgc agccggtcgc
     5941 ggaggccatg gatgcgatcg ctgcggccga tcttagccag acgagcgggt tcggcccatt
     6001 cggaccgcaa ggaatcggtc aatacactac atggcgtgat ttcatatgcg cgattgctga
     6061 tccccatgtg tatcactggc aaactgtgat ggacgacacc gtcagtgcgt ccgtcgcgca
     6121 ggctctcgat gagctgatgc tttgggccga ggactgcccc gaagtccggc acctcgtgca
     6181 cgcggatttc ggctccaaca atgtcctgac ggacaatggc cgcataacag cggtcattga
     6241 ctggagcgag gcgatgttcg gggattccca atacgaggtc gccaacatct tcttctggag
     6301 gccgtggttg gcttgtatgg agcagcagac gcgctacttc gagcggaggc atccggagct
     6361 tgcaggatcg ccgcggctcc gggcgtatat gctccgcatt ggtcttgacc aactctatca
     6421 gagcttggtt gacggcaatt tcgatgatgc agcttgggcg cagggtcgat gcgacgcaat
     6481 cgtccgatcc ggagccggga ctgtcgggcg tacacaaatc gcccgcagaa gcgcggccgt
     6541 ctggaccgat ggctgtgtag aagtactcgc cgatagtgga aaccgacgcc ccagcactcg
     6601 tccgagggca aaggaatagc acgtgctacg agatttcgat tccaccgccg ccttctatga
     6661 aaggttgggc ttcggaatcg ttttccggga cgccggctgg atgatcctcc agcgcgggga
     6721 tctcatgctg gagttcttcg cccaccccaa cttgtttatt gcagcttata atggttacaa
     6781 ataaagcaat agcatcacaa atttcacaaa taaagcattt ttttcactgc attctagttg
     6841 tggtttgtcc aaactcatca atgtatctta tcatgtctgt ataccgtcga cctctagcta
     6901 gagcttggcg taatcatggt cattaccaat gcttaatcag tgaggcacct atctcagcga
     6961 tctgtctatt tcgttcatcc atagttgcct gactccccgt cgtgtagata actacgatac
     7021 gggagggctt accatctggc cccagcgctg cgatgatacc gcgagaacca cgctcaccgg
     7081 ctccggattt atcagcaata aaccagccag ccggaagggc cgagcgcaga agtggtcctg
     7141 caactttatc cgcctccatc cagtctatta attgttgccg ggaagctaga gtaagtagtt
     7201 cgccagttaa tagtttgcgc aacgttgttg ccatcgctac aggcatcgtg gtgtcacgct
     7261 cgtcgtttgg tatggcttca ttcagctccg gttcccaacg atcaaggcga gttacatgat
     7321 cccccatgtt gtgcaaaaaa gcggttagct ccttcggtcc tccgatcgtt gtcagaagta
     7381 agttggccgc agtgttatca ctcatggtta tggcagcact gcataattct cttactgtca
     7441 tgccatccgt aagatgcttt tctgtgactg gtgagtactc aaccaagtca ttctgagaat
     7501 agtgtatgcg gcgaccgagt tgctcttgcc cggcgtcaat acgggataat accgcgccac
     7561 atagcagaac tttaaaagtg ctcatcattg gaaaacgttc ttcggggcga aaactctcaa
     7621 ggatcttacc gctgttgaga tccagttcga tgtaacccac tcgtgcaccc aactgatctt
     7681 cagcatcttt tactttcacc agcgtttctg ggtgagcaaa aacaggaagg caaaatgccg
     7741 caaaaaaggg aataagggcg acacggaaat gttgaatact catattcttc ctttttcaat
     7801 attattgaag catttatcag ggttattgtc tcatgagcgg atacatattt gaatgtattt
     7861 agaaaaataa acaaataggg gtcagtgtta caaccaatta accaattctg aacattatcg
     7921 cgagcccatt tatacctgaa tatggctcat aacacccctt g
//
